Addgene plasmid #91995: MSCV-Puro-FH-AGO2-S828E
Purpose: Expresses FLAG-HA-AGO2 (S828E)
Depositing lab: Joshua Mendell. Depositing organization: University of Texas Southwestern Medical Center. Publication: An Argonaute phosphorylation cycle promotes microRNA-mediated silencing. Golden RJ, Chen B, Li T, Braun J, Manjunath H, Chen X, Wu J, Schmid V, Chang TC, Kopp F, Ramirez-Martinez A, Tagliabracci VS, Chen ZJ, Xie Y, Mendell JT. Nature. 2017 Feb 9;542(7640):197-202. doi: 10.1038/nature21025. Epub 2017 Jan 23. PubMed 28114302.
Backbone
  Vector backbone: pMSCV-Puro
  Backbone manufacturer: Clontech
  Vector type: Mammalian Expression, Retroviral
  Selectable markers: Puromycin
Growth in bacteria
  Bacterial resistance: Ampicillin, 100 μg/mL
  Growth temperature: 37°C
  Growth strain: NEB Stable
  Copy number: Unknown
Gene/Insert
  Gene/Insert name: AGO2
  Species: H. sapiens (human)
  Mutation: S828E
  Entrez Gene: AGO2 (a.k.a. CASC7, EIF2C2, LESKRES, LINC00980, PPD, Q10)
  Tag / fusion protein: FLAG-HA (N terminal on insert)
  Cloning method: Restriction Enzyme; 5′ cloning site Unknown (unknown if destroyed); 3′ cloning site Unknown (unknown if destroyed)
Resource information
  A portion of this plasmid was derived from a plasmid made by: The parental AGO2 sequence used for this construct was amplified from a Thomas Tuschl lab plasmid (Addgene plasmid # 10822).
Terms and licenses: Academic/Nonprofit Terms; Industry Terms: Not Available to Industry
How to cite: MSCV-Puro-FH-AGO2-S828E was a gift from Joshua Mendell (Addgene plasmid # 91995 ; http://n2t.net/addgene:91995 ; RRID:Addgene_91995)
