[The description below was written by a language model from this plasmid's Addgene catalogue record and pLannotate feature annotations shown in this document.]
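Description:
MSCV-Puro-FH-AGO2-S828E is a gammaretroviral mammalian expression plasmid of about 8.9 kb, built on the pMSCV-Puro backbone. In bacteria it is maintained through a high-copy ColE1/pUC-type origin and selected with ampicillin via the β-lactamase gene. The remaining bacterial annotations (fragments of lacI, lacZα, rop, bom and TcR) are non-functional remnants of the backbone's cloning history. The viral portion is framed by 5′ and 3′ long terminal repeats from murine embryonic stem cell virus. It includes the MESV Ψ packaging signal and a truncated, start-codon-less gag segment, which together allow the transcribed genome to be packaged into particles when the viral structural proteins are supplied in trans by a packaging system.

The payload is human AGO2, the Argonaute protein at the core of the RNA-induced silencing complex, carrying an N-terminal FLAG-HA tandem tag and the point mutation S828E. The feature table annotates a FLAG fragment just upstream of the AGO2 coding sequence but no separate HA feature, although the catalogue entry lists both tags. No dedicated internal promoter precedes the insert, so expression is presumably driven from the 5′ LTR, as is standard for MSCV vectors. Downstream, a mouse PGK promoter drives puromycin N-acetyltransferase, allowing selection of stably transduced cells. A serine-to-glutamate substitution is commonly used to mimic phosphorylation, and the associated study concerns an Argonaute phosphorylation cycle in microRNA-mediated silencing. The construct is therefore suited to stable expression of epitope-tagged mutant AGO2 for immunoprecipitation or functional comparison with other AGO2 variants. The cloning sites used are not recorded.
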