Features (pLannotate 1.2.2; 20 found; start..end, strand, type, name):
    579..920     +  misc_feature   MESV Ψ: packaging signal of murine embryonic stem cell virus
    987..1403    +  CDS            gag (truncated): truncated Moloney murine leukemia virus (MMLV) gag gene lacking the start codon
   1443..1463    +  CDS            FLAG (fragment): FLAG® epitope tag, followed by an enterokinase cleavage site
   1500..4076    +  CDS            AGO2 (sequence partly withheld): AGO2_HUMAN - Also known as EIF2C2. Experimental evidence at protein level: Swiss-Prot protein existence level 1. Required for RNA-mediated gene silencing (RNAi) by the RNA- induced silencing complex (RISC). The 'minimal RISC' appears to include AGO2 bound to a short guide RNA such as a microRNA (miRNA) or short interfering RNA (siRNA). These guide RNAs direct RISC to complementary mRNAs that are targets for RISC-mediated gene silencing. The precise mechanism of gene silencing depends on the degree of complementarity between the miRNA or siRNA and its target. Binding of RISC to a perfectly comp
   4090..4589    +  promoter       PGK promoter: mouse phosphoglycerate kinase 1 promoter
   4610..5209    +  CDS            PuroR: puromycin N-acetyltransferase; pac from Streptomyces alboniger; confers resistance to puromycin
   5309..5823    +  LTR            3' LTR: 3' long terminal repeat from murine embryonic stem cell virus
   5985..6001    -  protein_bind   lac operator: The lac repressor binds to the lac operator to inhibit transcription in E. coli. This inhibition can be relieved by adding lactose or isopropyl-β-D-thiogalactopyranoside (IPTG). lac repressor encoded by lacI
   6009..6039    -  promoter       lac promoter: promoter for the E. coli lac operon
   6054..6075    -  protein_bind   CAP binding site: CAP binding activates transcription in the presence of cAMP. E. coli catabolite activator protein
   6088..6180    -  CDS            lacI (fragment): lac repressor; lacI; The lac repressor binds to the lac operator to inhibit transcription in E. coli. This inhibition can be relieved by adding lactose or isopropyl-β-D-thiogalactopyranoside (IPTG).
   6363..6951    -  rep_origin     ori: high-copy-number ColE1/pMB1/pBR322/pUC origin of replication
   7122..7982    -  CDS            AmpR: β-lactamase; bla; confers resistance to ampicillin, carbenicillin, and related antibiotics
   7983..8087    -  promoter       AmpR promoter: bla
   8182..8217    +  CDS            rop (fragment): Rop protein, which maintains plasmids at low copy number; rop
   8319..8418    +  misc_feature   bom (fragment): basis of mobility region from pBR322
   8424..8573    -  CDS            lacZα (fragment): LacZα fragment of β-galactosidase; lacZ fragment
   8573..8774    -  CDS            TcR (fragment): tetracycline efflux protein; tet; confers resistance to tetracycline
   8775..8873    +  CDS            env (fragment): murine leukemia virus gPr80 envelope polyprotein precursor; env; proteolytically cleaved into gp70SU and p15TM subunits
   8915..515     +  LTR            5' LTR (across the origin): 5' long terminal repeat from murine embryonic stem cell virus
>Addgene plasmid #91995 | MSCV-Puro-FH-AGO2-S828E | addgene full sequence | sequence record 180584 | Addgene NGS Result
TGAAAGACCCCACCTGTAGGTTTGGCAAGCTAGCTTAAGTAACGCCATTTTGCAAGGCATGGAAAATACA
TAACTGAGAATAGAGAAGTTCAGATCAAGGTTAGGAACAGAGAGACAGCAGAATATGGGCCAAACAGGAT
ATCTGTGGTAAGCAGTTCCTGCCCCGGCTCAGGGCCAAGAACAGATGGTCCCCAGATGCGGTCCCGCCCT
CAGCAGTTTCTAGAGAACCATCAGATGTTTCCAGGGTGCCCCAAGGACCTGAAATGACCCTGTGCCTTAT
TTGAACTAACCAATCAGTTCGCTTCTCGCTTCTGTTCGCGCGCTTCTGCTCCCCGAGCTCAATAAAAGAG
CCCACAACCCCTCACTCGGCGCGCCAGTCCTCCGATAGACTGCGTCGCCCGGGTACCCGTATTCCCAATA
AAGCCTCTTGCTGTTTGCATCCGAATCGTGGACTCGCTGATCCTTGGGAGGGTCTCCTCAGATTGATTGA
CTGCCCACCTCGGGGGTCTTTCATTTGGAGGTTCCACCGAGATTTGGAGACCCCTGCCCAGGGACCACCG
ACCCCCCCGCCGGGAGGTAAGCTGGCCAGCGGTCGTTTCGTGTCTGTCTCTGTCTTTGTGCGTGTTTGTG
CCGGCATCTAATGTTTGCGCCTGCGTCTGTACTAGTTAGCTAACTAGCTCTGTATCTGGCGGACCCGTGG
TGGAACTGACGAGTTCTGAACACCCGGCCGCAACCCTGGGAGACGTCCCAGGGACTTTGGGGGCCGTTTT
TGTGGCCCGACCTGAGGAAGGGAGTCGATGTGGAATCCGACCCCGTCAGGATATGTGGTTCTGGTAGGAG
ACGAGAACCTAAAACAGTTCCCGCCTCCGTCTGAATTTTTGCTTTCGGTTTGGAACCGAAGCCGCGCGTC
TTGTCTGCTGCAGCGCTGCAGCATCGTTCTGTGTTGTCTCTGTCTGACTGTGTTTCTGTATTTGTCTGAA
AATTAGGGCCAGACTGTTACCACTCCCTTAAGTTTGACCTTAGGTCACTGGAAAGATGTCGAGCGGATCG
CTCACAACCAGTCGGTAGATGTCAAGAAGAGACGTTGGGTTACCTTCTGCTCTGCAGAATGGCCAACCTT
TAACGTCGGATGGCCGCGAGACGGCACCTTTAACCGAGACCTCATCACCCAGGTTAAGATCAAGGTCTTT
TCACCTGGCCCGCATGGACACCCAGACCAGGTCCCCTACATCGTGACCTGGGAAGCCTTGGCTTTTGACC
CCCCTCCCTGGGTCAAGCCCTTTGTACACCCTAAGCCTCCGCCTCCTCTTCCTCCATCCGCCCCGTCTCT
CCCCCTTGAACCTCCTCGTTCGACCCCGCCTCGATCCTCCCTTTATCCAGCCCTCACTCCTTCTCTAGGC
GCCGGAATTAGATCTCTCGAGGTTAACGAATTCGCCATGGACTACAAGGACGACGATGACAAGTACCCTT
ATGACGTGCCCGATTACGCTAGCGGCCGCATGTACTCGGGAGCCGGCCCCGCACTTGCACCTCCTGCGCC
GCCGCCCCCCATCCAAGGATATGCCTTCAAGCCTCCACCTAGACCCGACTTTGGGACCTCCGGGAGAACA
ATCAAATTACAGGCCAATTTCTTCGAAATGGACATCCCCAAAATTGACATCTATCATTATGAATTGGATA
TCAAGCCAGAGAAGTGCCCGAGGAGAGTTAACAGGGAAATCGTGGAACACATGGTCCAGCACTTTAAAAC
ACAGATCTTTGGGGATCGGAAGCCCGTGTTTGACGGCAGGAAGAATCTATACACAGCCATGCCCCTTCCG
ATTGGGAGGGACAAGGTGGAGCTGGAGGTCACGCTGCCAGGAGAAGGCAAGGATCGCATCTTCAAGGTGT
CCATCAAGTGGGTGTCCTGCGTGAGCTTGCAGGCGTTACACGATGCACTTTCAGGGCGGCTGCCCAGCGT
CCCTTTTGAGACGATCCAGGCCCTGGACGTGGTCATGAGGCACTTGCCATCCATGAGGTACACCCCCGTG
GGCCGCTCCTTCTTCACCGCGTCCGAAGGCTGCTCTAACCCTCTTGGCGGGGGCCGAGAAGTGTGGTTTG
GCTTCCATCAGTCCGTCCGGCCTTCTCTCTGGAAAATGATGCTGAATATTGATGTGTCAGCAACAGCGTT
TTACAAGGCACAGCCAGTAATCGAGTTTGTTTGTGAAGTTTTGGATTTTAAAAGTATTGAAGAACAACAA
AAACCTCTGACAGATTCCCAAAGGGTAAAGTTTACCAAAGAAATTAAAGGTCTAAAGGTGGAGATAACGC
ACTGTGGGCAGATGAAGAGGAAGTACCGTGTCTGCAATGTGACCCGGCGGCCCGCCAGTCACCAAACATT
CCCGCTGCAGCAGGAGAGCGGGCAGACGGTGGAGTGCACGGTGGCCCAGTATTTCAAGGACAGGCACAAG
TTGGTTCTGCGCTACCCCCACCTCCCATGTTTACAAGTCGGACAGGAGCAGAAACACACCTACCTTCCCC
TGGAGGTCTGTAACATTGTGGCAGGACAAAGATGTATTAAAAAATTAACGGACAATCAGACCTCAACCAT
GATCAGAGCGACTGCTAGGTCGGCGCCCGATCGGCAAGAAGAGATTAGCAAATTGATGCGAAGTGCAAGT
TTCAACACAGATCCATACGTCCGTGAATTTGGAATCATGGTCAAAGATGAGATGACAGACGTGACTGGGC
GGGTGCTGCAGCCGCCCTCCATCCTCTACGGGGGCAGGAATAAAGCTATTGCGACCCCTGTCCAGGGCGT
CTGGGACATGCGGAAC
[405 nt withheld, positions 2817-3221]
AACAACATCCTGCTGCCCCAGGGCAGGCCGCCGGTGTTCCAGCAGCCCGTCATCTTTCTGGGAGCAGACG
TCACTCACCCCCCCGCCGGGGATGGGAAGAAGCCCTCCATTGCCGCCGTGGTGGGCAGCATGGACGCCCA
CCCCAATCGCTACTGCGCCACCGTGCGCGTGCAGCAGCACCGGCAGGAGATCATACAAGACCTGGCCGCC
ATGGTCCGCGAGCTCCTCATCCAGTTCTACAAGTCCACGCGCTTCAAGCCCACCCGCATCATCTTCTACC
GCGACGGTGTCTCTGAAGGCCAGTTCCAGCAGGTTCTCCACCACGAGTTGCTGGCCATCCGTGAGGCCTG
TATCAAGCTAGAAAAAGACTACCAGCCCGGGATCACCTTCATCGTGGTGCAGAAGAGGCACCACACCCGG
CTCTTCTGCACTGACAAGAACGAGCGGGTTGGGAAAAGTGGAAACATTCCAGCAGGCACGACTGTGGACA
CGAAAATCACCCACCCCACCGAGTTCGACTTCTACCTGTGTAGTCACGCTGGCATCCAGGGGACAAGCAG
GCCTTCGCACTATCACGTCCTCTGGGACGACAATCGTTTCTCCTCTGATGAGCTGCAGATCCTAACCTAC
CAGCTGTGTCACACCTACGTGCGCTGCACACGCTCCGTGTCCATCCCAGCGCCAGCATACTACGCTCACC
TGGTGGCCTTCCGGGCCAGGTACCACCTGGTGGATAAGGAACATGACAGTGCTGAAGGAGAGCATACCTC
TGGGCAGAGTAACGGGCGAGACCACCAAGCACTGGCCAAGGCGGTCCAGGTTCACCAAGACACTCTGCGC
ACCATGTACTTTGCTTGAGAATTCTACCGGGTAGGGGAGGCGCTTTTCCCAAGGCAGTCTGGAGCATGCG
CTTTAGCAGCCCCGCTGGGCACTTGGCGCTACACAAGTGGCCTCTGGCCTCGCACACATTCCACATCCAC
CGGTAGGCGCCAACCGGCTCCGTTCTTTGGTGGCCCCTTCGCGCCACCTTCTACTCCTCCCCTAGTCAGG
AAGTTCCCCCCCGCCCCGCAGCTCGCGTCGTGCAGGACGTGACAAATGGAAGTAGCACGTCTCACTAGTC
TCGTGCAGATGGACAGCACCGCTGAGCAATGGAAGCGGGTAGGCCTTTGGGGCAGCGGCCAATAGCAGCT
TTGCTCCTTCGCTTTCTGGGCTCAGAGGCTGGGAAGGGGTGGGTCCGGGGGCGGGCTCAGGGGCGGGCTC
AGGGGCGGGGCGGGCGCCCGAAGGTCCTCCGGAGGCCCGGCATTCTGCACGCTTCAAAAGCGCACGTCTG
CCGCGCTGTTCTCCTCTTCCTCATCTCCGGGCCTTTCGACCTGCAGCCCAAGCTTACCATGACCGAGTAC
AAGCCCACGGTGCGCCTCGCCACCCGCGACGACGTCCCCAGGGCCGTACGCACCCTCGCCGCCGCGTTCG
CCGACTACCCCGCCACGCGCCACACCGTCGATCCGGACCGCCACATCGAGCGGGTCACCGAGCTGCAAGA
ACTCTTCCTCACGCGCGTCGGGCTCGACATCGGCAAGGTGTGGGTCGCGGACGACGGCGCCGCGGTGGCG
GTCTGGACCACGCCGGAGAGCGTCGAAGCGGGGGCGGTGTTCGCCGAGATCGGCCCGCGCATGGCCGAGT
TGAGCGGTTCCCGGCTGGCCGCGCAGCAACAGATGGAAGGCCTCCTGGCGCCGCACCGGCCCAAGGAGCC
CGCGTGGTTCCTGGCCACCGTCGGCGTCTCGCCCGACCACCAGGGCAAGGGTCTGGGCAGCGCCGTCGTG
CTCCCCGGAGTGGAGGCGGCCGAGCGCGCCGGGGTGCCCGCCTTCCTGGAGACCTCCGCGCCCCGCAACC
TCCCCTTCTACGAGCGGCTCGGCTTCACCGTCACCGCCGACGTCGAGGTGCCCGAAGGACCGCGCACCTG
GTGCATGACCCGCAAGCCCGGTGCCTGACGCCCGCCCCACGACCCGCAGCGCCCGACCGAAAGGAGCGCA
CGACCCCATGCATCGATAAAATAAAAGATTTTATTTAGTCTCCAGAAAAAGGGGGGAATGAAAGACCCCA
CCTGTAGGTTTGGCAAGCTAGCTTAAGTAACGCCATTTTGCAAGGCATGGAAAATACATAACTGAGAATA
GAGAAGTTCAGATCAAGGTTAGGAACAGAGAGACAGCAGAATATGGGCCAAACAGGATATCTGTGGTAAG
CAGTTCCTGCCCCGGCTCAGGGCCAAGAACAGATGGTCCCCAGATGCGGTCCCGCCCTCAGCAGTTTCTA
GAGAACCATCAGATGTTTCCAGGGTGCCCCAAGGACCTGAAATGACCCTGTGCCTTATTTGAACTAACCA
ATCAGTTCGCTTCTCGCTTCTGTTCGCGCGCTTCTGCTCCCCGAGCTCAATAAAAGAGCCCACAACCCCT
CACTCGGCGCGCCAGTCCTCCGATAGACTGCGTCGCCCGGGTACCCGTGTATCCAATAAACCCTCTTGCA
GTTGCATCCGACTTGTGGTCTCGCTGTTCCTTGGGAGGGTCTCCTCTGAGTGATTGACTACCCGTCAGCG
GGGGTCTTTCATGGGTAACAGTTTCTTGAAGTTGGAGAACAACATTCTGAGGGTAGGAGTCGAATATTAA
GTAATCCTGACTCAATTAGCCACTGTTTTGAATCCACATACTCCAATACTCCTGAAATAGTTCATTATGG
ACAGCGCAGAAAGAGCTGGGGAGAATTGTGAAATTGTTATCCGCTCACAATTCCACACAACATACGAGCC
GGAAGCATAAAGTGTAAAGCCTGGGGTGCCTAATGAGTGAGCTAACTCACATTAATTGCGTTGCGCTCAC
TGCCCGCTTTCCAGTCGGGAAACCTGTCGTGCCAGCTGCATTAATGAATCGGCCAACGCGCGGGGAGAGG
CGGTTTGCGTATTGGGCGCTCTTCCGCTTCCTCGCTCACTGACTCGCTGCGCTCGGTCGTTCGGCTGCGG
CGAGCGGTATCAGCTCACTCAAAGGCGGTAATACGGTTATCCACAGAATCAGGGGATAACGCAGGAAAGA
ACATGTGAGCAAAAGGCCAGCAAAAGGCCAGGAACCGTAAAAAGGCCGCGTTGCTGGCGTTTTTCCATAG
GCTCCGCCCCCCTGACGAGCATCACAAAAATCGACGCTCAAGTCAGAGGTGGCGAAACCCGACAGGACTA
TAAAGATACCAGGCGTTTCCCCCTGGAAGCTCCCTCGTGCGCTCTCCTGTTCCGACCCTGCCGCTTACCG
GATACCTGTCCGCCTTTCTCCCTTCGGGAAGCGTGGCGCTTTCTCATAGCTCACGCTGTAGGTATCTCAG
TTCGGTGTAGGTCGTTCGCTCCAAGCTGGGCTGTGTGCACGAACCCCCCGTTCAGCCCGACCGCTGCGCC
TTATCCGGTAACTATCGTCTTGAGTCCAACCCGGTAAGACACGACTTATCGCCACTGGCAGCAGCCACTG
GTAACAGGATTAGCAGAGCGAGGTATGTAGGCGGTGCTACAGAGTTCTTGAAGTGGTGGCCTAACTACGG
CTACACTAGAAGAACAGTATTTGGTATCTGCGCTCTGCTGAAGCCAGTTACCTTCGGAAAAAGAGTTGGT
AGCTCTTGATCCGGCAAACAAACCACCGCTGGTAGCGGTGGTTTTTTTGTTTGCAAGCAGCAGATTACGC
GCAGAAAAAAAGGATCTCAAGAAGATCCTTTGATCTTTTCTACGGGGTCTGACGCTCAGTGGAACGAAAA
CTCACGTTAAGGGATTTTGGTCATGAGATTATCAAAAAGGATCTTCACCTAGATCCTTTTAAATTAAAAA
TGAAGTTTTAAATCAATCTAAAGTATATATGAGTAAACTTGGTCTGACAGTTACCAATGCTTAATCAGTG
AGGCACCTATCTCAGCGATCTGTCTATTTCGTTCATCCATAGTTGCCTGACTCCCCGTCGTGTAGATAAC
TACGATACGGGAGGGCTTACCATCTGGCCCCAGTGCTGCAATGATACCGCGAGACCCACGCTCACCGGCT
CCAGATTTATCAGCAATAAACCAGCCAGCCGGAAGGGCCGAGCGCAGAAGTGGTCCTGCAACTTTATCCG
CCTCCATCCAGTCTATTAATTGTTGCCGGGAAGCTAGAGTAAGTAGTTCGCCAGTTAATAGTTTGCGCAA
CGTTGTTGCCATTGCTACAGGCATCGTGGTGTCACGCTCGTCGTTTGGTATGGCTTCATTCAGCTCCGGT
TCCCAACGATCAAGGCGAGTTACATGATCCCCCATGTTGTGCAAAAAAGCGGTTAGCTCCTTCGGTCCTC
CGATCGTTGTCAGAAGTAAGTTGGCCGCAGTGTTATCACTCATGGTTATGGCAGCACTGCATAATTCTCT
TACTGTCATGCCATCCGTAAGATGCTTTTCTGTGACTGGTGAGTACTCAACCAAGTCATTCTGAGAATAG
TGTATGCGGCGACCGAGTTGCTCTTGCCCGGCGTCAATACGGGATAATACCGCGCCACATAGCAGAACTT
TAAAAGTGCTCATCATTGGAAAACGTTCTTCGGGGCGAAAACTCTCAAGGATCTTACCGCTGTTGAGATC
CAGTTCGATGTAACCCACTCGTGCACCCAACTGATCTTCAGCATCTTTTACTTTCACCAGCGTTTCTGGG
TGAGCAAAAACAGGAAGGCAAAATGCCGCAAAAAAGGGAATAAGGGCGACACGGAAATGTTGAATACTCA
TACTCTTCCTTTTTCAATATTATTGAAGCATTTATCAGGGTTATTGTCTCATGAGCGGATACATATTTGA
ATGTATTTAGAAAAATAAACAAATAGGGGTTCCGCGCACATTTCCCCGAAAAGTGCCACCTGACGTCTAA
GAAACCATTATTATCATGACATTAACCTATAAAAATAGGCGTATCACGAGGCCCTTTCGTCTCGCGCGTT
TCGGTGATGACGGTGAAAACCTCTGACACATGCAGCTCCCGGAGACGGTCACAGCTTGTCTGTAAGCGGA
TGCCGGGAGCAGACAAGCCCGTCAGGGCGCGTCAGCGGGTGTTGGCGGGTGTCGGGGCTGGCTTAACTAT
GCGGCATCAGAGCAGATTGTACTGAGAGTGCACCATATGCGGTGTGAAATACCGCACAGATGCGTAAGGA
GAAAATACCGCATCAGGCGCCATTCGCCATTCAGGCTGCGCAACTGTTGGGAAGGGCGATCGGTGCGGGC
CTCTTCGCTATTACGCCAGCTGGCGAAAGGGGGATGTGCTGCAAGGCGATTAAGTTGGGTAACGCCAGGG
TTTTCCCAGTCACGACGTTGTAAAACGACGGCGCAAGGAATGGTGCATGCAAGGAGATGGCGCCCAACAG
TCCCCCGGCCACGGGGCCTGCCACCATACCCACGCCGAAACAAGCGCTCATGAGCCCGAAGTGGCGAGCC
CGATCTTCCCCATCGGTGATGTCGGCGATATAGGCGCCAGCAACCGCACCTGTGGCGCCGGTGATGCCGG
CCACGATGCGTCCGGCGTAGAGGCGATTAGTCCAATTTGTTAAAGACAGGATATCAGTGGTCCAGGCTCT
AGTTTTGACTCAACAATATCACCAGCTGAAGCCTATAGAGTACGAGCCATAGATAAAATAAAAGATTTTA
TTTAGTCTCCAGAAAAAGGGGGGAA
